Addgene plasmid #202946: Salsa-BC105-P2A9
Purpose: Expression of barcoded reporter plasmid for PRESTO-Salsa; EGFP/BC105
Depositing lab: Noah Palm. Depositing organization: Yale University. Publication: Highly multiplexed bioactivity screening reveals human and microbiota metabolome-GPCRome interactions. Chen H, Rosen CE, Gonzalez-Hernandez JA, Song D, Potempa J, Ring AM, Palm NW. Cell. 2023 Jul 6;186(14):3095-3110.e19. doi: 10.1016/j.cell.2023.05.024. Epub 2023 Jun 14. PubMed 37321219.
Backbone
  Vector backbone: pCER206
  Vector type: Mammalian Expression
Growth in bacteria
  Bacterial resistance: Ampicillin, 100 μg/mL
  Growth temperature: 37°C
  Growth strain: DH5alpha
  Copy number: High Copy
Gene/Insert
  Gene/Insert name: EGFP/BC105
  Species: Synthetic
  Insert size (bp): 730
  Promoter: Tet Response Element (TRE)
  Cloning method: Restriction Enzyme; 5′ cloning site BsrGI (not destroyed); 3′ cloning site HindIII (not destroyed)
  Sequencing primers: 5′ Custom primer (GAAGCGCGATCACATGG)
Terms and licenses: Academic/Nonprofit Terms; Industry Terms: Not Available to Industry
How to cite: Salsa-BC105-P2A9 was a gift from Noah Palm (Addgene plasmid # 202946 ; http://n2t.net/addgene:202946 ; RRID:Addgene_202946)
