[The description below was written by a language model from this plasmid's Addgene catalogue record and pLannotate feature annotations shown in this document.]
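Description:
Salsa-BC105-P2A9 is a mammalian expression reporter plasmid built on the pCER206 backbone, one member of a set of barcoded reporters for the PRESTO-Salsa platform, a multiplexed screening approach for GPCR activity. It is propagated in E. coli as a high-copy plasmid through a ColE1/pUC-type origin and is selected with ampicillin via the β-lactamase gene and its native promoter. The annotation shows no mammalian selection marker or viral packaging elements, which is consistent with delivery by transient transfection, although the record does not state the delivery method.

The payload is a synthetic EGFP/BC105 insert of about 730 bp, cloned between BsrGI and HindIII sites and driven by a Tet Response Element. The feature table shows a central block of tetO repeats flanked by minimal promoters pointing in opposite directions. On one side a TRE3G-type fragment leads into the mammalian codon-optimized EGFP coding sequence. On the other side a minimal CMV promoter faces a multiple cloning site fragment, a rabbit β-globin intron, a β-globin exon fragment and the β-globin polyadenylation signal. This suggests a bidirectional Tet-responsive arrangement in which the second arm carries no annotated payload. The barcode itself (BC105) is not annotated as a feature. Given the cloning sites, it presumably lies just downstream of EGFP in the transcribed region, so that it can be read out from the reporter mRNA by sequencing. An SV40 poly(A) signal lies next to the EGFP unit but is annotated on the opposite strand.

A Tet transactivator released or supplied on receptor activation would induce the EGFP-barcode transcript, so barcode abundance can report the activity of an associated receptor in pooled assays. The record does not state which receptor is paired with BC105. Short lacI, SV40 large T antigen and aminoglycoside phosphotransferase fragments appear to be backbone remnants.
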