Features (pLannotate 1.2.2; 17 found; start..end, strand, type, name):
      2..55      +  CDS            lacI (fragment): lac repressor; lacI; The lac repressor binds to the lac operator to inhibit transcription in E. coli. This inhibition can be relieved by adding lactose or isopropyl-β-D-thiogalactopyranoside (IPTG).
    388..443     -  polyA_signal   β-globin poly(A) signal: rabbit β-globin polyadenylation signal (Gil and Proudfoot, 1987)
    518..640     -  CDS            HBB: HBB_COLGU - Experimental evidence at transcript level: Swiss-Prot protein existence level 2. Involved in oxygen transport from the lung to the various peripheral tissues. From Colobus guereza (Mantled guereza) (Eastern black-and-white colobus monkey).
    644..1216    -  intron         β-globin intron: intron from rabbit β-globin gene
   1312..1343    -  misc_feature   MCS (fragment): pUC18/19 multiple cloning site
   1437..1475    -  promoter       minimal CMV promoter: human cytomegalovirus (CMV) immediate early promoter
   1493..1708    -  protein_bind   tetracycline response element (fragment): contains seven copies of the tetracycline operator tetO tetracycline repressor TetR
   1708..1753    +  promoter       TRE3GV promoter (fragment): 3rd-generation Tet-responsive promoter that can be activated by binding of Tet-On® 3G, optimized for retroviral and lentiviral vectors
   1829..1856    +  misc_feature   MCS (fragment): pBluescript multiple cloning site
   1861..2580    +  CDS            EGFP: the original enhanced GFP (Yang et al., 1996) mammalian codon-optimized
   2591..2613    +  misc_feature   MCS (fragment): pBluescript multiple cloning site
   2627..2761    -  polyA_signal   SV40 poly(A) signal: SV40 polyadenylation signal
   2784..2867    -  CDS            large T antigen (fragment): large T antigen from SV40 (simian virus 40)
   2861..3091    -  CDS            str (fragment): STR_KLEPN - Protein inferred from homology: Swiss-Prot protein existence level 3. The aminoglycoside phosphotransferases achieve inactivation of their antibiotic substrates by phosphorylation. From Klebsiella pneumoniae.
   3210..3314    +  promoter       AmpR promoter: bla
   3315..4175    +  CDS            AmpR: β-lactamase; bla; confers resistance to ampicillin, carbenicillin, and related antibiotics
   4346..4934    +  rep_origin     ori: high-copy-number ColE1/pMB1/pBR322/pUC origin of replication
>Addgene plasmid #202946 | Salsa-BC105-P2A9 | addgene full sequence | sequence record 421309 | Addgene NGS Result
AGCGCCCAATACGCAAACCGCCTCTCCCCGCGCGTTGGCCGATTCATTAATGCAGTCGAGGGATCTCCAT
AAGAGAAGAGGGACAGCTATGACTGGGAGTAGTCAGGAGAGGAGGAAAAATCTGGCTAGTAAAACATGTA
AGGAAAATTTTAGGGATGTTAAAGAAAAAAATAACACAAAACAAAATATAAAAAAAATCTAACCTCAAGT
CAAGGCTTTTCTATGGAATAAGGAATGGACAGCAGGGGGCTGTTTCATATACTGATGACCTCTTTATAGC
CAACCTTTGTTCATGGCAGCCAGCATATGGGCATATGTTGCCAAACTCTAAACCAAATACTCATTCTGAT
GTTTTAAATGATTTGCCCTCCCATATGTCCTTCCGAGTGAGAGACACAAAAAATTCCAACACACTATTGC
AATGAAAATAAATTTCCTTTATTAGCCAGAAGTCAGATGCTCAAGGGGCTTCATGATGTCCCCATAATTT
TTGGCAGAGGGAAAAAGATCGATCTCAGTGGTATTTGTGAGCCAGGGCATTGGCCACACCAGCCACCACC
TTCTGATAGGCAGCCTGCACCTGAGGAGTGAATTCTTTGCCAAAATGATGAGACAGCACAACAACCAGCA
CGTTGCCCAGGAGCTGTAGGAAAGAGAAGAAGGCATGAACATGGTTAGCAGAGGGGCCCGGTTTGGACTC
AGAGTATTTTATCCTCATCTCAAACAGTGTATATCATTGTAACCATAAAGAGAAAGGCAGGATGATGACC
AGGGTGTAGTTGTTTCTACCAATAAGAATATTTCCACGCCAGCCAGAATTTATATGCAGAAATATTCTAC
CTTATCATTTAATTATAACAATTGTTCTCTAAAACTGTGCTGAAGTACAATATAATATACCCTGATTGCC
TTGAAAAAAAAGTGATTAGAGAAAGTACTTACAATCTGACAAATAAACAAAAGTGAATTTAAAAATTCGT
TACAAATGCAAGCTAAAGTTTAACGAAAAAGTTACAGAAAATGAAAAGAAAATAAGAGGAGACAATGGTT
GTCAACAGAGTAGAAAGTGAAAGAAACAAAATTATCATGAGGGTCCATGGTGATACAAGGGACATCTTCC
CATTCTAAACAACACCCTGAAAACTTTGCCCCCTCCATATAACATGAATTTTACAATAGCGAAAAAGAAA
GAACAATCAAGGGTCCCCAAACTCACCCTGAAGTTCTCAGCTCTAGAGATATCGTCGAGGCCGCGCTAGC
GTTTAAACTGTCGACCTTAATTAAGAGATCTGCTCGAGGCGCGTCAGCTGACTAGAGGATCCCCGGGTAC
CGAGCTCGAATTCGGGGCCGCGGAGGCTGGATCGGTCCCGGTGTCTTCTATGGAGGTCAAAACAGCGTGG
ATGGCGTCTCCAGGCGATCTGACGGTTCACTAAACGAGCTCTGCTTATATAGGCCTCCCACCGTACACGC
CTACCTCGACCCGGGTACCGAGCTCGACTTTCACTTTTCTCTATCACTGATAGGGAGTGGTAAACTCGAC
TTTCACTTTTCTCTATCACTGATAGGGAGTGGTAAACTCGACTTTCACTTTTCTCTATCACTGATAGGGA
GTGGTAAACTCGACTTTCACTTTTCTCTATCACTGATAGGGAGTGGTAAACTCGACTTTCACTTTTCTCT
ATCACTGATAGGGAGTGGTAAACTCGACCTATATAAGCAGAGCTCGTTTAGTGAACCGTCAGATCGCCTG
GAGACGCCATCCACGCTGTTTTGACCTCCATAGAAGACACCGGGACCGATCCAGCCTCCGCGGCCCCGAA
TTCCTGCAGCGGCCGCTCTAGAACTAGTGGATCCCCGCGGATGGTGAGCAAGGGCGAGGAGCTGTTCACC
GGGGTGGTGCCCATCCTGGTCGAGCTGGACGGCGACGTAAACGGCCACAAGTTCAGCGTGTCCGGCGAGG
GCGAGGGCGATGCCACCTACGGCAAGCTGACCCTGAAGTTCATCTGCACCACCGGCAAGCTGCCCGTGCC
CTGGCCCACCCTCGTGACCACCCTGACCTACGGCGTGCAGTGCTTCAGCCGCTACCCCGACCACATGAAG
CAGCACGACTTCTTCAAGTCCGCCATGCCCGAAGGCTACGTCCAGGAGCGCACCATCTTCTTCAAGGACG
ACGGCAACTACAAGACCCGCGCCGAGGTGAAGTTCGAGGGCGACACCCTGGTGAACCGCATCGAGCTGAA
GGGCATCGACTTCAAGGAGGACGGCAACATCCTGGGGCACAAGCTGGAGTACAACTACAACAGCCACAAC
GTCTATATCATGGCCGACAAGCAGAAGAACGGCATCAAGGTGAACTTCAAGATCCGCCACAACATCGAGG
ACGGCAGCGTGCAGCTCGCCGACCACTACCAGCAGAACACCCCCATCGGCGACGGCCCCGTGCTGCTGCC
CGACAACCACTACCTGAGCACCCAGTCCGCCCTGAGCAAAGACCCCAACGAGAAGCGCGATCACATGGTC
CTGCTGGAGTTCGTGACCGCCGCCGGGATCACTCTCGGCATGGACGAGCTGTACAAGTAAAGGTCGTACA
GAATTCGATATCAAGCTTGTCGACCTAGTTCTAGAGGATCCAGACATGATAAGATACATTGATGAGTTTG
GACAAACCACAACTAGAATGCAGTGAAAAAAATGCTTTATTTGTGAAATTTGTGATGCTATTGCTTTATT
TGTAACCATTATAAGCTGCAATAAACAAGTTAACAACAACAATTGCATTCATTTTATGTTTCAGGTTCAG
GGGGAGGTGTGGGAGGTTTTTTAAAGCAAGTAAAACCTCTACAAATGTGGTATGGCTGATTATGATCCTG
CAAGCCTCGTCGTCCTGGCCGGACCACGCTATCTGTGCAAGGTCCCCGGCCCCGGACGCGCGCTCCATGA
GCAGAGCGCCCGCCGCCGAGGCGAAGACTCGGGCGGCGCCCTGCCCGTCCCACCAGGTCAACAGGCGGTA
ACCGGCCTCTTCATCGGGAATGCGCGCGACCTTCAGCATCGCCGGCATGTCCCCCTGGCGGACGGGAAGT
ATCCAGCTCGACCAAGCTGGCCGCGTCGAGTGAAGACGAAAGGGCCTCGTGATACGCCTATTTTTATAGG
TTAATGTCATGATAATAATGGTTTCTTAGACGTCAGGTGGCACTTTTCGGGGAAATGTGCGCGGAACCCC
TATTTGTTTATTTTTCTAAATACATTCAAATATGTATCCGCTCATGAGACAATAACCCTGATAAATGCTT
CAATAATATTGAAAAAGGAAGAGTATGAGTATTCAACATTTCCGTGTCGCCCTTATTCCCTTTTTTGCGG
CATTTTGCCTTCCTGTTTTTGCTCACCCAGAAACGCTGGTGAAAGTAAAAGATGCTGAAGATCAGTTGGG
TGCACGAGTGGGTTACATCGAACTGGATCTCAACAGCGGTAAGATCCTTGAGAGTTTTCGCCCCGAAGAA
CGTTTTCCAATGATGAGCACTTTTAAAGTTCTGCTATGTGGCGCGGTATTATCCCGTGTTGACGCCGGGC
AAGAGCAACTCGGTCGCCGCATACACTATTCTCAGAATGACTTGGTTGAGTACTCACCAGTCACAGAAAA
GCATCTTACGGATGGCATGACAGTAAGAGAATTATGCAGTGCTGCCATAACCATGAGTGATAACACTGCG
GCCAACTTACTTCTGACAACGATCGGAGGACCGAAGGAGCTAACCGCTTTTTTGCACAACATGGGGGATC
ATGTAACTCGCCTTGATCGTTGGGAACCGGAGCTGAATGAAGCCATACCAAACGACGAGCGTGACACCAC
GATGCCTGTAGCAATGGCAACAACGTTGCGCAAACTATTAACTGGCGAACTACTTACTCTAGCTTCCCGG
CAACAATTAATAGACTGGATGGAGGCGGATAAAGTTGCAGGACCACTTCTGCGCTCGGCCCTTCCGGCTG
GCTGGTTTATTGCTGATAAATCTGGAGCCGGTGAGCGTGGGTCTCGCGGTATCATTGCAGCACTGGGGCC
AGATGGTAAGCCCTCCCGTATCGTAGTTATCTACACGACGGGGAGTCAGGCAACTATGGATGAACGAAAT
AGACAGATCGCTGAGATAGGTGCCTCACTGATTAAGCATTGGTAACTGTCAGACCAAGTTTACTCATATA
TACTTTAGATTGATTTAAAACTTCATTTTTAATTTAAAAGGATCTAGGTGAAGATCCTTTTTGATAATCT
CATGACCAAAATCCCTTAACGTGAGTTTTCGTTCCACTGAGCGTCAGACCCCGTAGAAAAGATCAAAGGA
TCTTCTTGAGATCCTTTTTTTCTGCGCGTAATCTGCTGCTTGCAAACAAAAAAACCACCGCTACCAGCGG
TGGTTTGTTTGCCGGATCAAGAGCTACCAACTCTTTTTCCGAAGGTAACTGGCTTCAGCAGAGCGCAGAT
ACCAAATACTGTTCTTCTAGTGTAGCCGTAGTTAGGCCACCACTTCAAGAACTCTGTAGCACCGCCTACA
TACCTCGCTCTGCTAATCCTGTTACCAGTGGCTGCTGCCAGTGGCGATAAGTCGTGTCTTACCGGGTTGG
ACTCAAGACGATAGTTACCGGATAAGGCGCAGCGGTCGGGCTGAACGGGGGGTTCGTGCACACAGCCCAG
CTTGGAGCGAACGACCTACACCGAACTGAGATACCTACAGCGTGAGCTATGAGAAAGCGCCACGCTTCCC
GAAGGGAGAAAGGCGGACAGGTATCCGGTAAGCGGCAGGGTCGGAACAGGAGAGCGCACGAGGGAGCTTC
CAGGGGGAAACGCCTGGTATCTTTATAGTCCTGTCGGGTTTCGCCACCTCTGACTTGAGCGTCGATTTTT
GTGATGCTCGTCAGGGGGGCGGAGCCTATGGAAAAACGCCAGCAACGCGGCCTTTTTACGGTTCCTGGCC
TTTTGCTGGCCTTTTGCTCACATGTTCTTTCCTGCGTTATCCCCTGATTCTGTGGATAACCGTATTACCG
CCTTTGAGTGAGCTGATACCGCTCGCCGCAGCCGAACGACCGAGCGCAGCGAGTCAGTGAGCGAGGAAGC
GGAAG
