>Addgene plasmid #202946 | Salsa-BC105-P2A9 | depositor partial sequence | sequence record 393819 | BC105
AGGTCGTACA
